>Addgene plasmid #99270 | pCS2+ H2B-mRuby2 | addgene full sequence | sequence record 192969 | Addgene NGS Result
TCTTCGCTATTACGCCAGTCGACCGCCAATTCAATATGGCGTATATGGACTCATGCCAATTCAATATGGT
GGATCTGGACCTGTGCCAATTCAATATGGCGTATATGGACTCGTGCCAATTCAATATGGTGGATCTGGAC
CCCAGCCAATTCAATATGGCGGACTTGGCACCATGCCAATTCAATATGGCGGACCTGGCACTGTGCCAAC
TGGGGAGGGGTCTACTTGGCACGGTGCCAAGTTTGAGGAGGGGTCTTGGCCCTGTGCCAAGTCCGCCATA
TTGAATTGGCATGGTGCCAATAATGGCGGCCATATTGGCTATATGCCAGGATCAATATATAGGCAATATC
CAATATGGCCCTATGCCAATATGGCTATTGGCCAGGTTCAATACTATGTATTGGCCCTATGCCATATAGT
ATTCCATATATGGGTTTTCCTATTGACGTAGATAGCCCCTCCCAATGGGCGGTCCCATATACCATATATG
GGGCTTCCTAATACCGCCCATAGCCACTCCCCCATTGACGTCAATGGTCTCTATATATGGTCTTTCCTAT
TGACGTCATATGGGCGGTCCTATTGACGTATATGGCGCCTCCCCCATTGACGTCAATTACGGTAAATGGC
CCGCCTGGCTCAATGCCCATTGACGTCAATAGGACCACCCACCATTGACGTCAATGGGATGGCTCATTGC
CCATTCATATCCGTTCTCACGCCCCCTATTGACGTCAATGACGGTAAATGGCCCACTTGGCAGTACATCA
ATATCTATTAATAGTAACTTGGCAAGTACATTACTATTGGAAGTACGCCAGGGTACATTGGCAGTACTCC
CATTGACGTCAATGGCGGTAAATGGCCCGCGATGGCTGCCAAGTACATCCCCATTGACGTCAATGGGGAG
GGGCAATGACGCAAATGGGCGTTCCATTGACGTAAATGGGCGGTAGGCGTGCCTAATGGGAGGTCTATAT
AAGCAATGCTCGTTTAGGGAACCGCCATTCTGCCTGGGGACGTCGGAGCAAGCTTGATTTAGGTGACACT
ATAGAATACAAGCTACTTGTTCTTTTTGCAGGATCCCATCGACGGTACCGCCACCATGCCAGAGCCAGCG
AAGTCTGCTCCCGCCCCGAAAAAGGGCTCCAAGAAGGCGGTGACTAAGGCGCAGAAGAAAGGCGGCAAGA
AGCGCAAGCGCAGCCGCAAGGAGAGCTATTCCATCTATGTGTACAAGGTTCTGAAGCAGGTCCACCCTGA
CACCGGCATTTCGTCCAAGGCCATGGGCATCATGAATTCGTTTGTGAACGACATTTTCGAGCGCATCGCA
GGTGAGGCTTCCCGCCTGGCGCATTACAACAAGCGCTCGACCATCACCTCCAGGGAGATCCAGACGGCCG
TGCGCCTGCTGCTGCCTGGGGAGTTGGCCAAGCACGCCGTGTCCGAGGGTACTAAGGCCATCACCAAGTA
CACCAGCGCTAAGGATCCACCGGTCGCCACCATGGGTTATCCTTACGATGTCCCTGATTACGCTGGCTAT
CCTTATGATGTCCCGGATTATGCTGGCTATCCGTATGATGTTCCTGATTATGCAGGTGGAAATTCGCTGA
TTAAGGAGAATATGAGAATGAAAGTTGTGCTCGAAGGCTCGGTGAATGGACATCAATTCAAATGCACTGG
AGAGGGAGAAGGTAACCCGTACATGGGAACACAAACTATGCGAATTAAGGTGATTGAGGGAGGCCCACTT
CCTTTTGCTTTTGACATCCTCGCAACAAGTTTTATGTACGGATCGAGAACATTTATCAAGTATCCAAAAG
GAATCCCAGACTTTTTCAAACAATCATTCCCGGAAGGATTTACTTGGGAAAGAGTTACACGATATGAAGA
TGGTGGAGTTATCACCGTGATGCAGGATACTTCTCTCGAAGATGGATGTCTCGTTTACCATGCACAAGTT
AGAGGAGTCAATTTTCCATCAAATGGCGCTGTTATGCAGAAGAAGACGAAGGGATGGGAACCGAATACTG
AGATGATGTATCCAGCTGATGGAGGATTACGCGGATACACGCACATGGCTTTGAAAGTTGATGGTGGAGG
ATACCCTTATGATGTGCCAGACTACGCTGGAGGTTACCCTTATGATGTTCCAGATTATGCTGGCGGAGGA
GGATACCCTTATGACGTTCCAGATTATGCCGGAGGTTACCCGTACGATGTCCCGGACTACGCTGGTGGAC
ACCTTTCCTGCTCGTTCGTCACTACATATAGATCGAAAAAGACCGTGGGAAACATCAAGATGCCAGGAAT
CCATGCTGTCGATCATAGACTGGAAAGACTTGAAGAATCCGATAACGAGATGTTTGTTGTTCAACGCGAG
CACGCGGTCGCTAAATTTGCAGGACTTGGTGGTGGATACCCGTATGACGTCCCGGATTACGCTGGATACC
CGTACGATGTCCCTGATTATGCAGGATACCCGTATGATGTGCCGGATTATGCTTACCCATACGATGTTCC
TGACTATGCGGGCTATCCCTATGACGTCCCGGACTATGCAGGATATCCATATGACGTTCCAGATTACGCT
GGCGGATAGTCTAGAACTATAGTGAGTCGTATTACGTAGATCCAGACATGATAAGATACATTGATGAGTT
TGGACAAACCACAACTAGAATGCAGTGAAAAAAATGCTTTATTTGTGAAATTTGTGATGCTATTGCTTTA
TTTGTAACCATTATAAGCTGCAATAAACAAGTTAACAACAACAATTGCATTCATTTTATGTTTCAGGTTC
AGGGGGAGGTGTGGGAGGTTTTTTAATTCGCGGCCGCGGCGCCAATGCATTGGGCCCGGTACCCAGCTTT
TGTTCCCTTTAGTGAGGGTTAATTGCGCGCTTGGCGTAATCATGGTCATAGCTGTTTCCTGTGTGAAATT
GTTATCCGCTCACAATTCCACACAACATACGAGCCGGGAGCATAAAGTGTAAAGCCTGGGGTGCCTAATG
AGTGAGCTAACTCACATTAATTGCGTTGCGCTCACTGCCCGCTTTCCAGTCGGGAAACCTGTCGTGCCAG
CTGCATTAATGAATCGGCCAACGCGCGGGGAGAGGCGGTTTGCGTATTGGGCGCTCTTCCGCTTCCTCGC
TCACTGACTCGCTGCGCTCGGTCGTTCGGCTGCGGCGAGCGGTATCAGCTCACTCAAAGGCGGTAATACG
GTTATCCACAGAATCAGGGGATAACGCAGGAAAGAACATGTGAGCAAAAGGCCAGCAAAAGGCCAGGAAC
CGTAAAAAGGCCGCGTTGCTGGCGTTTTTCCATAGGCTCCGCCCCCCTGACGAGCATCACAAAAATCGAC
GCTCAAGTCAGAGGTGGCGAAACCCGACAGGACTATAAAGATACCAGGCGTTTCCCCCTGGAAGCTCCCT
CGTGCGCTCTCCTGTTCCGACCCTGCCGCTTACCGGATACCTGTCCGCCTTTCTCCCTTCGGGAAGCGTG
GCGCTTTCTCATAGCTCACGCTGTAGGTATCTCAGTTCGGTGTAGGTCGTTCGCTCCAAGCTGGGCTGTG
TGCACGAACCCCCCGTTCAGCCCGACCGCTGCGCCTTATCCGGTAACTATCGTCTTGAGTCCAACCCGGT
AAGACACGACTTATCGCCACTGGCAGCAGCCACTGGTAACAGGATTAGCAGAGCGAGGTATGTAGGCGGT
GCTACAGAGTTCTTGAAGTGGTGGCCTAACTACGGCTACACTAGAAGAACAGTATTTGGTATCTGCGCTC
TGCTGAAGCCAGTTACCTTCGGAAAAAGAGTTGGTAGCTCTTGATCCGGCAAACAAACCACCGCTGGTAG
CGGTGGTTTTTTTGTTTGCAAGCAGCAGATTACGCGCAGAAAAAAAGGATCTCAAGAAGATCCTTTGATC
TTTTCTACGGGGTCTGACGCTCAGTGGAACGAAAACTCACGTTAAGGGATTTTGGTCATGAGATTATCAA
AAAGGATCTTCACCTAGATCCTTTTAAATTAAAAATGAAGTTTTAAATCAATCTAAAGTATATATGAGTA
AACTTGGTCTGACAGTTACCAATGCTTAATCAGTGAGGCACCTATCTCAGCGATCTGTCTATTTCGTTCA
TCCATAGTTGCCTGACTCCCCGTCGTGTAGATAACTACGATACGGGAGGGCTTACCATCTGGCCCCAGTG
CTGCAATGATACCGCGAGACCCACGCTCACCGGCTCCAGATTTATCAGCAATAAACCAGCCAGCCGGAAG
GGCCGAGCGCAGAAGTGGTCCTGCAACTTTATCCGCCTCCATCCAGTCTATTAATTGTTGCCGGGAAGCT
AGAGTAAGTAGTTCGCCAGTTAATAGTTTGCGCAACGTTGTTGCCATTGCTACAGGCATCGTGGTGTCAC
GCTCGTCGTTTGGTATGGCTTCATTCAGCTCCGGTTCCCAACGATCAAGGCGAGTTACATGATCCCCCAT
GTTGTGCAAAAAAGCGGTTAGCTCCTTCGGTCCTCCGATCGTTGTCAGAAGTAAGTTGGCCGCAGTGTTA
TCACTCATGGTTATGGCAGCACTGCATAATTCTCTTACTGTCATGCCATCCGTAAGATGCTTTTCTGTGA
CTGGTGAGTACTCAACCAAGTCATTCTGAGAATAGTGTATGCGGCGACCGAGTTGCTCTTGCCCGGCGTC
AATACGGGATAATACCGCGCCACATAGCAGAACTTTAAAAGTGCTCATCATTGGAAAACGTTCTTCGGGG
CGAAAACTCTCAAGGATCTTACCGCTGTTGAGATCCAGTTCGATGTAACCCACTCGTGCACCCAACTGAT
CTTCAGCATCTTTTACTTTCACCAGCGTTTCTGGGTGAGCAAAAACAGGAAGGCAAAATGCCGCAAAAAA
GGGAATAAGGGCGACACGGAAATGTTGAATACTCATACTCTTCCTTTTTCAATATTATTGAAGCATTTAT
CAGGGTTATTGTCTCATGAGCGGATACATATTTGAATGTATTTAGAAAAATAAACAAATAGGGGTTCCGC
GCACATTTCCCCGAAAAGTGCCACCTAAATTGTAAGCGTTAATATTTTGTTAAAATTCGCGTTAAATTTT
TGTTAAATCAGCTCATTTTTTAACCAATAGGCCGAAATCGGCAAAATCCCTTATAAATCAAAAGAATAGA
CCGAGATAGGGT
[37 nt withheld, positions 5193-5229]
AAAGAACGTGGACTCCAACGTCAAAGG
[49 nt withheld, positions 5257-5305]
T
[91 nt withheld, positions 5307-5397]
G
[124 nt withheld, positions 5399-5522]
CCCATTCGCCATTCAGGCTGCGCAACTGTTGGGAAGGGCGATCGGTGCGGGCC
Features (pLannotate 1.2.2; 18 found; start..end, strand, type, name):
     25..1002    +  promoter       CMV IE94 promoter: enhancer/promoter region of simian cytomegalovirus major immediate early transcription unit IE94
   1037..1055    +  promoter       SP6 promoter: promoter for bacteriophage SP6 RNA polymerase
   1106..1483    +  CDS            H2B: human histone H2B; HIST1H2BJ
   1598..2416    +  CDS            mRuby2: mRuby2 is a basic (constitutively fluorescent) red fluorescent protein published in 2012, derived from Entacmaea quadricolor. It has moderate acid sensitivity.
   2420..2436    +  CDS            3xHA (fragment): three tandem HA epitope tags
   2504..2590    +  CDS            3xHA: three tandem HA epitope tags
   2607..2624    -  promoter       T7 promoter (fragment): promoter for bacteriophage T7 RNA polymerase
   2629..2763    -  polyA_signal   SV40 poly(A) signal: SV40 polyadenylation signal
   2876..2894    -  promoter       T3 promoter: promoter for bacteriophage T3 RNA polymerase
   2939..2955    -  protein_bind   lac operator: The lac repressor binds to the lac operator to inhibit transcription in E. coli. This inhibition can be relieved by adding lactose or isopropyl-β-D-thiogalactopyranoside (IPTG). lac repressor encoded by lacI
   2963..2993    -  promoter       lac promoter: promoter for the E. coli lac operon
   3008..3029    -  protein_bind   CAP binding site: CAP binding activates transcription in the presence of cAMP. E. coli catabolite activator protein
   3042..3134    -  CDS            lacI (fragment): lac repressor; lacI; The lac repressor binds to the lac operator to inhibit transcription in E. coli. This inhibition can be relieved by adding lactose or isopropyl-β-D-thiogalactopyranoside (IPTG).
   3317..3905    -  rep_origin     ori: high-copy-number ColE1/pMB1/pBR322/pUC origin of replication
   4076..4936    -  CDS            AmpR: β-lactamase; bla; confers resistance to ampicillin, carbenicillin, and related antibiotics
   4937..5041    -  promoter       AmpR promoter: bla
   5094..5522    -  rep_origin     f1 ori (sequence partly withheld): f1 bacteriophage origin of replication; arrow indicates direction of (+) strand synthesis
   5527..18      -  CDS            lacZα (fragment) (across the origin): LacZα fragment of β-galactosidase; lacZ fragment
