[The description below was written by a language model from this plasmid's Addgene catalogue record and pLannotate feature annotations shown in this document.]
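Description:
pCS2+ H2B-mRuby2 is a 5,575 bp plasmid built on the pCS2+ backbone, catalogued as a mammalian expression vector. It can also serve as a template for in vitro mRNA synthesis. It is maintained in E. coli at high copy through a ColE1/pUC-type origin and selected with ampicillin via the β-lactamase gene. An f1 phage origin and remnants of the lac region (lac promoter and operator, CAP site, and lacI and lacZα fragments) are carried over from the parental cloning vector.

The payload is a single open reading frame in which human histone H2B (HIST1H2BJ) is fused at the N-terminus of the red fluorescent protein mRuby2, followed by a C-terminal triple HA epitope tag. The catalogue lists the mRuby2-3xHA portion as the cloned insert, placed between AgeI and XbaI sites, with H2B as the N-terminal fusion partner. Two promoters lie upstream in tandem. The simian cytomegalovirus IE94 enhancer/promoter drives transcription directly in transfected or injected vertebrate cells. An SP6 phage promoter sits immediately before the coding sequence and allows run-off transcription in vitro. An SV40 polyadenylation signal lies downstream of the fusion, although the table annotates it on the reverse strand. Partial T7 and full T3 promoters flank it, pointing back toward the insert.

Because H2B is incorporated into chromatin, the fusion labels nuclei and chromosomes in red, and the HA tag permits antibody detection. The record emphasises the SP6 site for making synthetic RNA, but it does not specify a particular organism or application.
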