Addgene plasmid #99270: pCS2+ H2B-mRuby2
Purpose: Contains a fusion of human histone H2B to fluorescent protein mRuby2 in the pCS2+ expression vector. It has the SP6 RNA polymerase site for in vitro transcription.
Depositing lab: Philipp Keller. Depositing organization: HHMI, Janelia Research Campus.
Backbone
  Vector backbone: pCS2+
  Vector type: Mammalian Expression
Growth in bacteria
  Bacterial resistance: Ampicillin, 100 μg/mL
  Growth temperature: 37°C
  Growth strain: DH5alpha
  Copy number: High Copy
Gene/Insert
  Gene/Insert name: mRuby2-3XHA
  Insert size (bp): 1095
  Promoter: SP6
  Tag / fusion protein: H2B (N terminal on insert)
  Cloning method: Restriction Enzyme; 5′ cloning site AgeI (not destroyed); 3′ cloning site XbaI (not destroyed)
  Sequencing primers: 5′ CGATTTAGGTGACACTATAG; 3′ TAATACGACTCACTATAGG
Terms and licenses: Academic/Nonprofit Terms; Industry Terms: Not Available to Industry
How to cite: pCS2+ H2B-mRuby2 was a gift from Philipp Keller (Addgene plasmid # 99270 ; http://n2t.net/addgene:99270 ; RRID:Addgene_99270)
