>Addgene plasmid #99270 | pCS2+ H2B-mRuby2 | depositor partial sequence | sequence record 182066 | SP6, H2B, mRuby2, T7 and SVpolyA
AAATGGGCGGTAGGCGTGCCTAATGGGAGGTCTATATAAGCAATGCTCGTTTAGGGAACCGCCATTCTGC
CTGGGGACGTCGGAGCAAGCTTGATTTAGGTGACACTATAGAATACAAGCTACTTGTTCTTTTTGCAGGA
TCCCATCGACGGTACCGCCACCATGCCAGAGCCAGCGAAGTCTGCTCCCGCCCCGAAAAAGGGCTCCAAG
AAGGCGGTGACTAAGGCGCAGAAGAAAGGCGGCAAGAAGCGCAAGCGCAGCCGCAAGGAGAGCTATTCCA
TCTATGTGTACAAGGTTCTGAAGCAGGTCCACCCTGACACCGGCATTTCGTCCAAGGCCATGGGCATCAT
GAATTCGTTTGTGAACGACATTTTCGAGCGCATCGCAGGTGAGGCTTCCCGCCTGGCGCATTACAACAAG
CGCTCGACCATCACCTCCAGGGAGATCCAGACGGCCGTGCGCCTGCTGCTGCCTGGGGAGTTGGCCAAGC
ACGCCGTGTCCGAGGGTACTAAGGCCATCACCAAGTACACCAGCGCTAAGGATCCACCGGTCGCCACCAT
GGGTTATCCTTACGATGTCCCTGATTACGCTGGCTATCCTTATGATGTCCCGGATTATGCTGGCTATCCG
TATGATGTTCCTGATTATGCAGGTGGAAATTCGCTGATTAAGGAGAATATGAGAATGAAAGTTGTGCTCG
AAGGCTCGGTGAATGGACATCAATTCAAATGCACTGGAGAGGGAGAAGGTAACCCGTACATGGGAACACA
AACTATGCGAATTAAGGTGATTGAGGGAGGCCCACTTCCTTTTGCTTTTGACATCCTCGCAACAAGTTTT
ATGTACGGATCGAGAACATTTATCAAGTATCCAAAAGGAATCCCAGACTTTTTCAAACAATCATTCCCGG
AAGGATTTACTTGGGAAAGAGTTACACGATATGAAGATGGTGGAGTTATCACCGTGATGCAGGATACTTC
TCTCGAAGATGGATGTCTCGTTTACCATGCACAAGTTAGAGGAGTCAATTTTCCATCAAATGGCGCTGTT
ATGCAGAAGAAGACGAAGGGATGGGAACCGAATACTGAGATGATGTATCCAGCTGATGGAGGATTACGCG
GATACACGCACATGGCTTTGAAAGTTGATGGTGGAGGATACCCTTATGATGTGCCAGACTACGCTGGAGG
TTACCCTTATGATGTTCCAGATTATGCTGGCGGAGGAGGATACCCTTATGACGTTCCAGATTATGCCGGA
GGTTACCCGTACGATGTCCCGGACTACGCTGGTGGACACCTTTCCTGCTCGTTCGTCACTACATATAGAT
CGAAAAAGACCGTGGGAAACATCAAGATGCCAGGAATCCATGCTGTCGATCATAGACTGGAAAGACTTGA
AGAATCCGATAACGAGATGTTTGTTGTTCAACGCGAGCACGCGGTCGCTAAATTTGCAGGACTTGGTGGT
GGATACCCGTATGACGTCCCGGATTACGCTGGATACCCGTACGATGTCCCTGATTATGCAGGATACCCGT
ATGATGTGCCGGATTATGCTTACCCATACGATGTTCCTGACTATGCGGGCTATCCCTATGACGTCCCGGA
CTATGCAGGATATCCATATGACGTTCCAGATTACGCTGGCGGATAGTCTAGAACTATAGTGAGTCGTATT
ACGTAGATCCAGACATGATAAGATACATTGATGAGTTTGGACAAACCACAACTAGAATGCAGTGAAAAAA
ATGCTTTATTTGTGAAATTTGTGATGCTATTGCTTTATTTGTAACCATTATAAGCTGCAATAAACAAGTT
AACAACAACAATTGCATTCATTTTATGTTTCAGGTTCAGGGGGAGGTGTGGGAGGTTTTTTAATTCGCGG
CCGCGGCGCCAATGCATTGGGCCCGGTACCCAGCTTTTGTTCCCTTTAGTGAGGGTTAATTGCGCGCTTG
GCGTAATCATGGTCATAGCTGTTTCCTGTGTGAAATTGTTATCCGCTCACAATTCCACACAACATACGAG
CCGGAAGCATAAAGTGTAAAGCCTGGGGTGCCTAATGAGTGAGCTAAC
